>Addgene plasmid #48434 | pFUSB4_CAAG | depositor full sequence | sequence record 70134 | Full Sequence
ATGTTTTCCCAGTCACGACGTTGTAAAACGACGGCCAGTCTTAAGCGTCTCATGGCCTGACCCCGGACCA
AGTGGTGGCCTATCGCCAGCCACGATGGCGGCAAGCAAGCGCTCGAAACGGTGCAGCGGCTGTTGCCGGT
GCTGTGCCAGGACCATGGCCTGACCCCGGACCAAGTGGTGGCTATCGCCAGCAACATTGGCGGCAAGCAA
GCGCTCGAAACGGTGCAGCGGCTGTTGCCGGTGCTGTGCCAGGACCATGGCCTGACCCCGGACCAAGTGG
TGGCTATCGCCAGCAACATTGGCGGCAAGCAAGCGCTCGAAACGGTGCAGCGGCTGTTGCCGGTGCTGTG
CCAGGACCATGGCCTGACCCCGGACCAAGTGGTGGCTATCGCCAGCAACAATGGCGGCAAGCAAGCGCTC
GAAACGGTGCAGCGGCTGTTGCCGGTGCTGTGCCAGGACCATGGCCTGACCCCGGACCAAGTGGTGGCTA
TCGAGACGTCTAGACCAGCCAGGACAGAAATGCCTCGACTTCGCTGCTACCCAAGGTTGCCGGGTGACGC
ACACCGTGGAAACGGATGAAGGCACGAACCCAGTGGACATAAGCCTGTTCGGTTCGTAAGCTGTAATGCA
AGTAGCGTATGCGCTCACGCAACTGGTCCAGAACCTTGACCGAACGCAGCGGTGGTAACGGCGCAGTGGC
GGTTTTCATGGCTTGTTATGACTGTTTTTTTGGGGTACAGTCTATGCCTCGGGCATCCAAGCAGCAAGCG
CGTTACGCCGTGGGTCGATGTTTGATGTTATGGAGCAGCAACGATGTTACGCAGCAGGGCAGTCGCCCTA
AAACAAAGTTAAACATTATGAGGGAAGCGGTGATCGCCGAAGTATCGACTCAACTATCAGAGGTAGTTGG
CGTCATCGAGCGCCATCTCGAACCGACGTTGCTGGCCGTACATTTGTACGGCTCCGCAGTGGATGGCGGC
CTGAAGCCACACAGTGATATTGATTTGCTGGTTACGGTGACCGTAAGGCTTGATGAAACAACGCGGCGAG
CTTTGATCAACGACCTTTTGGAAACTTCGGCTTCCCCTGGAGAGAGCGAGATTCTCCGCGCTGTAGAAGT
CACCATTGTTGTGCACGACGACATCATTCCGTGGCGTTATCCAGCTAAGCGCGAACTGCAATTTGGAGAA
TGGCAGCGCAATGACATTCTTGCAGGTATCTTCGAGCCAGCCACGATCGACATTGATCTGGCTATCTTGC
TGACAAAAGCAAGAGAACATAGCGTTGCCTTGGTAGGTCCAGCGGCGGAGGAACTCTTTGATCCGGTTCC
TGAACAGGATCTATTTGAGGCGCTAAATGAAACCTTAACGCTATGGAACTCGCCGCCCGACTGGGCTGGC
GATGAGCGAAATGTAGTGCTTACGTTGTCCCGCATTTGGTACAGCGCAGTAACCGGCAAAATCGCGCCGA
AGGATGTCGCTGCCGACTGGGCAATGGAGCGCCTGCCGGCCCAGTATCAGCCCGTCATACTTGAAGCTAG
ACAGGCTTATCTTGGACAAGAAGAAGATCGCTTGGCCTCGCGCGCAGATCAGTTGGAAGAATTTGTCCAC
TACGTGAAAGGCGAGATCACCAAGGTAGTCGGCAAATAACCCTCGAGCCACCCATGACCAAAATCCCTTA
ACGTGAGTTACGCGTCGTTCCACTGAGCGTCAGACCCCGTAGAAAAGATCAAAGGATCTTCTTGAGATCC
TTTTTTTCTGCGCGTAATCTGCTGCTTGCAAACAAAAAAACCACCGCTACCAGCGGTGGTTTGTTTGCCG
GATCAAGAGCTACCAACTCTTTTTCCGAAGGTAACTGGCTTCAGCAGAGCGCAGATACCAAATACTGTCC
TTCTAGTGTAGCCGTAGTTAGGCCACCACTTCAAGAACTCTGTAGCACCGCCTACATACCTCGCTCTGCT
AATCCTGTTACCAGTGGCTGCTGCCAGTGGCGATAAGTCGTGTCTTACCGGGTTGGACTCAAGACGATAG
TTACCGGATAAGGCGCAGCGGTCGGGCTGAACGGGGGGTTCGTGCACACAGCCCAGCTTGGAGCGAACGA
CCTACACCGAACTGAGATACCTACAGCGTGAGCATTGAGAAAGCGCCACGCTTCCCGAAGGGAGAAAGGC
GGACAGGTATCCGGTAAGCGGCAGGGTCGGAACAGGAGAGCGCACGAGGGAGCTTCCAGGGGGAAACGCC
TGGTATCTTTATAGTCCTGTCGGGTTTCGCCACCTCTGACTTGAGCGTCGATTTTTGTGATGCTCGTCAG
GGGGGCGGAGCCTATGGAAAAACGCCAGCAACGCGGCCTTTTTACGGTTCCTGGCCTTTTGCTGGCCTTT
TGCTCACATGTTCTTTCCTGCGTTATCCCCTGATTCTGTGGATAACCGTATTACCGCCTTTGAGTGAGCT
GATACCGCTCGCCGCAGCCGAACGACCGAGCGCAGCGAGTCAGTGAGCGAGGAAGCGGAAGAGCGCCCAA
TACGCAAACCGCCTCTCCCCGCGCGTTGGCCGATTCATTAATGCAGCTGGCACGACAGGTTTCCCGACTG
GAAAGCGGGCAGTGAGCGCAACGCAATTAATACGCGTACCGCTAGCCAGGAAGAGTTTGTAGAAACGCAA
AAAGGCCATCCGTCAGGATGGCCTTCTGCTTAGTTTGATGCCTGGCAGTTTATGGCGGGCGTCCTGCCCG
CCACCCTCCGGGCCGTTGCTTCACAACGTTCAAATCCGCTCCCGGCGGATTTGTCCTACTCAGGAGAGCG
TTCACCGACAAACAACAGATAAAACGAAAGGCCCAGTCTTCCGACTGAGCCTTTCGTTTTATTTGATGCC
TGGCAGTTCCCTACTCTCGCGTTAACGCTAGCATGG
Features (pLannotate 1.2.2; 8 found; start..end, strand, type, name):
      3..39      -  CDS            lacZα (fragment): LacZα fragment of β-galactosidase; lacZ fragment
    596..619     +  promoter       Pc promoter (fragment): intI1 (promoter lies within the coding sequence); class 1 integron promoter
    795..851     +  CDS            GmR (fragment): gentamycin acetyltransferase; aacC1; confers resistance to gentamycin
    858..1649    +  CDS            SmR: aminoglycoside adenylyltransferase (Murphy, 1985); aadA; confers resistance to spectinomycin and streptomycin
   1742..2330    +  rep_origin     ori: high-copy-number ColE1/pMB1/pBR322/pUC origin of replication
   2513..2605    +  CDS            lacI (fragment): lac repressor; lacI; The lac repressor binds to the lac operator to inhibit transcription in E. coli. This inhibition can be relieved by adding lactose or isopropyl-β-D-thiogalactopyranoside (IPTG).
   2660..2687    -  terminator     rrnB T2 terminator: transcription terminator T2 from the E. coli rrnB gene
   2819..2862    +  terminator     rrnB T1 terminator: Escherichia coli rrnB; transcription terminator T1 from the E. coli rrnB gene
