[The description below was written by a language model from this plasmid's Addgene catalogue record and pLannotate feature annotations shown in this document.]
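Description:
pFUSB4_CAAG is a small (about 2.9 kb) bacterial intermediate plasmid for modular TALEN assembly, built on the pFUS_B4 array vector of the Golden Gate TALEN system. It carries a pre-assembled synthetic block of four TAL effector repeats whose repeat-variable diresidues are HD, NI, NI and NN. Under the standard RVD code these recognise C, A, A and G, which explains the name. The depositor notes that it was made by Golden Gate cloning. Although the catalogue lists the vector type as mammalian expression/TALEN, the annotated features show no eukaryotic promoter, nuclease domain or polyadenylation signal. The plasmid therefore looks like a cloning intermediate rather than an expression construct in its own right.

The plasmid replicates in E. coli from a high-copy ColE1/pUC-type origin. It is selected with spectinomycin through an aadA (SmR) aminoglycoside adenylyltransferase gene, which lies downstream of a class 1 integron Pc promoter fragment and a residual fragment of a gentamicin resistance gene. Short remnants of lacZα and lacI are also annotated, consistent with a blue/white screening cassette that the repeat array replaced, and rrnB T1 and T2 terminators are present. The automated annotation does not label the TAL repeat array itself, which presumably sits in the unannotated region near the lacZα remnant.

The associated publication describes a simplified 15-RVD GoldyTALEN design. In that context, this plasmid probably serves as one member of a library of ready-made four-repeat modules. Such modules are combined with other repeat blocks and a final repeat in a TALEN backbone during a later Golden Gate step, shortening the construction of custom TALENs for in vivo genome engineering.
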