Addgene plasmid #48434: pFUSB4_CAAG
Depositing lab: Stephen Ekker. Depositing organization: Mayo Foundation for Medical Education and Research. Publication: High Efficiency In Vivo Genome Engineering with a Simplified 15-RVD GoldyTALEN Design. Ma AC, Lee HB, Clark KJ, Ekker SC. PLoS One. 2013 May 29;8(5):e65259. doi: 10.1371/journal.pone.0065259. Print 2013. PubMed 23734242.
Backbone
  Vector backbone: pFUS_B4
  Vector type: Mammalian Expression, TALEN
Growth in bacteria
  Bacterial resistance: Spectinomycin, 50 μg/mL
  Growth temperature: 37°C
  Growth strain: Top10
  Copy number: Unknown
Gene/Insert
  Gene/Insert name: RVD sequence: HD NI NI NN
  Species: Synthetic
  Cloning method: Unknown
  Sequencing primers: 5′ ttgatgcctggcagttccct; 3′ cgaaccgaacaggcttatgt
Terms and licenses: Academic/Nonprofit Terms; Industry Terms: Not Available to Industry
Depositor comments: Plasmid was created using Golden Gate cloning.
How to cite: pFUSB4_CAAG was a gift from Stephen Ekker (Addgene plasmid # 48434 ; http://n2t.net/addgene:48434 ; RRID:Addgene_48434)
