>Addgene plasmid #48434 | pFUSB4_CAAG | addgene partial sequence | sequence record 70737 | pCR8_F1 5'-ttgatgcctggcagttccct-3'
TTGTAAAACGACGGCCAGTCTTAAGCGTCTCATGGCCTGACCCCGGACCAAGTGGTGGCTATCGCCAGCC
ACGATGGCGGCAAGCAAGCGCTCGAAACGGTGCAGCGGCTGTTGCCGGTGCTGTGCCAGGACCATGGCCT
GACCCCGGACCAAGTGGTGGCTATCGCCAGCAACATTGGCGGCAAGCAAGCGCTCGAAACGGTGCAGCGG
CTGTTGCCGGTGCTGTGCCAGGACCATGGCCTGACCCCGGACCAAGTGGTGGCTATCGCCAGCAACATTG
GCGGCAAGCAAGCGCTCGAAACGGTGCAGCGGCTGTTGCCGGTGCTGTGCCAGGACCATGGCCTGACCCC
GGACCAAGTGGTGGCTATCGCCAGCAACAATGGCGGCAAGCAAGCGCTCGAAACGGTGCAGCGGCTGTTG
CCGGTGCTGTGCCAGGACCATGGCCTGACCCCGGACCAAGTGGTGGCTATCGAGACGTCTAGACCAGCCA
GGACAGAAATGCCTCGACTTCGCTGCTACCCAAGGTTGCCGGGTGACGCACACCGTGGAAACGGATGAAG
GCACGAACCCAGTGGACATAAGCCTGTTCGGTTCGTAAGCTGTAATGCAAGTAGCGTATGCGCTCACGCA
ACTGGTCCAGAACCTTGACCGAACGCAGCGGTGGTAACGGCGCAGTGGCGGTTTTCATGGCTTGTTATGA
CTGTTTTTTTGGGGTACAGTCTATGCCTCGGGCATCCAAGCAGCAAGCGCGTTACGCCGTGGGTCGATGT
TTGATGTTATGGAGCAGCAACGATGTTACGCAGCAGGGCAGTCGCCCTAAAACAAAGTTAAACATTATGA
